>Addgene plasmid #210901 | pFBD-BirA_LRRK2:2141-2527 | addgene full sequence | sequence record 424526 | Addgene NGS Result
G
[124 nt withheld, positions 2-125]
C
[91 nt withheld, positions 127-217]
A
[49 nt withheld, positions 219-267]
CCTTTGACGTTGGAGTCCACGTTCTT
[37 nt withheld, positions 294-330]
ACCCTATCTCGGTCTATTCTTTTGATTTATAAGGGATTTTGCCGATTTCGGCCTATTGGTTAAAAAATGA
GCTGATTTAACAAAAATTTAACGCGAATTTTAACAAAATATTAACGCTTACAATTTAGGTGGCACTTTTC
GGGGAAATGTGCGCGGAACCCCTATTTGTTTATTTTTCTAAATACATTCAAATATGTATCCGCTCATGAG
ACAATAACCCTGATAAATGCTTCAATAATATTGAAAAAGGAAGAGTATGAGTATTCAACATTTCCGTGTC
GCCCTTATTCCCTTTTTTGCGGCATTTTGCCTTCCTGTTTTTGCTCACCCAGAAACGCTGGTGAAAGTAA
AAGATGCTGAAGATCAGTTGGGTGCACGAGTGGGTTACATCGAACTGGATCTCAACAGCGGTAAGATCCT
TGAGAGTTTTCGCCCCGAAGAACGTTTTCCAATGATGAGCACTTTTAAAGTTCTGCTATGTGGCGCGGTA
TTATCCCGTATTGACGCCGGGCAAGAGCAACTCGGTCGCCGCATACACTATTCTCAGAATGACTTGGTTG
AGTACTCACCAGTCACAGAAAAGCATCTTACGGATGGCATGACAGTAAGAGAATTATGCAGTGCTGCCAT
AACCATGAGTGATAACACTGCGGCCAACTTACTTCTGACAACGATCGGAGGACCGAAGGAGCTAACCGCT
TTTTTGCACAACATGGGGGATCATGTAACTCGCCTTGATCGTTGGGAACCGGAGCTGAATGAAGCCATAC
CAAACGACGAGCGTGACACCACGATGCCTGTAGCAATGGCAACAACGTTGCGCAAACTATTAACTGGCGA
ACTACTTACTCTAGCTTCCCGGCAACAATTAATAGACTGGATGGAGGCGGATAAAGTTGCAGGACCACTT
CTGCGCTCGGCCCTTCCGGCTGGCTGGTTTATTGCTGATAAATCTGGAGCCGGTGAGCGTGGGTCTCGCG
GTATCATTGCAGCACTGGGGCCAGATGGTAAGCCCTCCCGTATCGTAGTTATCTACACGACGGGGAGTCA
GGCAACTATGGATGAACGAAATAGACAGATCGCTGAGATAGGTGCCTCACTGATTAAGCATTGGTAACTG
TCAGACCAAGTTTACTCATATATACTTTAGATTGATTTAAAACTTCATTTTTAATTTAAAAGGATCTAGG
TGAAGATCCTTTTTGATAATCTCATGACCAAAATCCCTTAACGTGAGTTTTCGTTCCACTGAGCGTCAGA
CCCCGTAGAAAAGATCAAAGGATCTTCTTGAGATCCTTTTTTTCTGCGCGTAATCTGCTGCTTGCAAACA
AAAAAACCACCGCTACCAGCGGTGGTTTGTTTGCCGGATCAAGAGCTACCAACTCTTTTTCCGAAGGTAA
CTGGCTTCAGCAGAGCGCAGATACCAAATACTGTTCTTCTAGTGTAGCCGTAGTTAGGCCACCACTTCAA
GAACTCTGTAGCACCGCCTACATACCTCGCTCTGCTAATCCTGTTACCAGTGGCTGCTGCCAGTGGCGAT
AAGTCGTGTCTTACCGGGTTGGACTCAAGACGATAGTTACCGGATAAGGCGCAGCGGTCGGGCTGAACGG
GGGGTTCGTGCACACAGCCCAGCTTGGAGCGAACGACCTACACCGAACTGAGATACCTACAGCGTGAGCT
ATGAGAAAGCGCCACGCTTCCCGAAGGGAGAAAGGCGGACAGGTATCCGGTAAGCGGCAGGGTCGGAACA
GGAGAGCGCACGAGGGAGCTTCCAGGGGGAAACGCCTGGTATCTTTATAGTCCTGTCGGGTTTCGCCACC
TCTGACTTGAGCGTCGATTTTTGTGATGCTCGTCAGGGGGGCGGAGCCTATGGAAAAACGCCAGCAACGC
GGCCTTTTTACGGTTCCTGGCCTTTTGCTGGCCTTTTGCTCACATGTTCTTTCCTGCGTTATCCCCTGAT
TCTGTGGATAACCGTATTACCGCCTTTGAGTGAGCTGATACCGCTCGCCGCAGCCGAACGACCGAGCGCA
GCGAGTCAGTGAGCGAGGAAGCGGAAGAGCGCCTGATGCGGTATTTTCTCCTTACGCATCTGTGCGGTAT
TTCACACCGCATAGACCAGCCGCGTAACCTGGCAAAATCGGTTACGGTTGAGTAATAAATGGATGCCCTG
CGTAAGCGGGTGTGGGCGGACAATAAAGTCTTAAACTGAACAAAATAGATCTAAACTATGACAATAAAGT
CTTAAACTAGACAGAATAGTTGTAAACTGAAATCAGTCCAGTTATGCTGTGAAAAAGCATACTGGACTTT
TGTTATGGCTAAAGCAAACTCTTCATTTTCTGAAGTGCAAATTGCCCGTCGTATTAAAGAGGGGCGTGGC
CAAGGGCATGGTAAAGACTATATTCGCGGCGTTGTGACAATTTACCGAACAACTCCGCGGCCGGGAAGCC
GATCTCGGCTTGAACGAATTGTTAGGTGGCGGTACTTGGGTCGATATCAAAGTGCATCACTTCTTCCCGT
ATGCCCAACTTTGTATAGAGAGCCACTGCGGGATCGTCACCGTAATCTGCTTGCACGTAGATCACATAAG
CACCAAGCGCGTTGGCCTCATGCTTGAGGAGATTGATGAGCGCGGTGGCAATGCCCTGCCTCCGGTGCTC
GCCGGAGACTGCGAGATCATAGATATAGATCTCACTACGCGGCTGCTCAAACTTGGGCAGAACGTAAGCC
GCGAGAGCGCCAACAACCGCTTCTTGGTCGAAGGCAGCAAGCGCGATGAATGTCTTACTACGGAGCAAGT
TCCCGAGGTAATCGGAGTCCGGCTGATGTTGGGAGTAGGTGGCTACGTCTCCGAACTCACGACCGAAAAG
ATCAAGAGCAGCCCGCATGGATTTGACTTGGTCAGGGCCGAGCCTACATGTGCGAATGATGCCCATACTT
GAGCCACCTAACTTTGTTTTAGGGCGACTGCCCTGCTGCGTAACATCGTTGCTGCTCCATAACATCAAAC
ATCGACCCACGGCGTAACGCGCTTGCTGCTTGGATGCCCGAGGCATAGACTGTACAAAAAAACAGTCATA
ACAAGCCATGAAAACCGCCACTGCGCCGTTACCACCGCTGCGTTCGGTCAAGGTTCTGGACCAGTTGCGT
GAGCGCATACGCTACTTGCATTACAGTTTACGAACCGAACAGGCTTATGTCAACTGGGTTCGTGCCTTCA
TCCGTTTCCACGGTGTGCGTCACCCGGCAACCTTGGGCAGCAGCGAAGTCGAGGCATTTCTGTCCTGGCT
GGCGAACGAGCGCAAGGTTTCGGTCTCCACGCATCGTCAGGCATTGGCGGCCTTGCTGTTCTTCTACGGC
AAGGTGCTGTGCACGGATCTGCCCTTGCTTCAGGAGATCGGTAGACCTCGGCCGTCGCGGCGCTTGCCGG
TGGTGCTGACCCCGGATGAAGTGGTTCGCATCCTCGGTTTTCTGGAAGGCGAGCATCGTTTGTTCGCCCA
GGACTCTAGCTATAGTTCTAGTGGTTGGCTACGTACCCGTAGTGGCTATGGCAGGGCTTGCCGCCCCGAC
GTTGGCTGCGAGCCCTGGGCCTTCACCCGAACTTGGGGGTTGGGGTGGGGAAAAGGAAGAAACGCGGGCG
TATTGGTCCCAATGGGGTCTCGGTGGGGTATCGACAGAGTGCCAGCCCTGGGACCGAACCCCGCGTTTAT
GAACAAACGACCCAACACCCGTGCGTTTTATTCTGTCTTTTTATTGCCGTCATAGCGCGGGTTCCTTCCG
GTATTGTCTCCTTCCGTGTTTCAGTTAGCCTCCCCCATCTCCCGGTACTTCATTTTTCTGCACTACGCAG
GGATATTTCACCGCCCATCCAGGGTTTTATTATTCCATCCTGCTCAAGTAATAAAGCCCCCTGTTTGTCT
ATTCCGCGTGAAATGCCAAATATTTCTTTATCACCAATGATAAGTTTCACTGGGCGATTAATAAAATTAT
CCAGCTTTTCCCAGCGCGACAGATAAGGTGCCAATCCTTCTTGTTCGAAGAGTTCCAACGCAGCACGTAA
TTCACGTATTAGCATGGCCGCCAACGTATTACGATCGAGATTGATCCCCGCTTCCTGCAGCGTGATCCAC
CCCTGATTAACGACACTCTCTTCAACACGGCGCATTGCCATGTTGATCCCGGCTCCAATGACTATTTGCG
CCGCATCGCCAGTTTTGCCAGTCAGCTCCACCAGAATGCCTGCCAGCTTGCGATCCTGCAGATAGAGGTC
ATTAGGCCATTTAACACGAACTTTATCTGCACCCAGCTTGCGTAATACTTCCGCCATCACGATACCGATA
ACCAGACTTAAACCAATCGCCGCCGCCGGGCCTTGTTCCAGACGCCAGAACATCGACAAATATAAGTTTG
CGCCAAAAGGCGAAAACCATTTCCGACCCCGGCGACCACGGCCAGCCTGCTGGTATTCTGCAATGCAAGC
ATCGCCCGATTTAAGCTCTCCGATACGATCAAGAAGGTACTGATTCGTGGAGTCAATCACTGGCAGCACG
GCTACACTACCGCCATCCAGCTGACCCAATATCTGTTTAGCATTAAGTAACTGGATAGGCTCAGGCAGGC
TGTATCCTTTACCCGGAACGGTAAAGACATCAACGCCCCAGTCACGCAGTGTCTGAATGTGTTTATTAAT
AGCCGCCCGGCTCATTCCCAGCGTTTCACCCAACTGCTCGCCAGAGTGAAATTCACCGTTCGCTAACAGG
GCAATCAATTTCAGTGGCACGGTGTTATCCTTCATGGCTCGAGATCCCGGGTGATCAAGTCTTCGTCGAG
TGATTGTAAATAAAATGTAATTTACAGTATAGTATTTTAATTAATATACAAATGATTTGATAATAATTCT
TATTTAACTATAATATATTGTGTTGGGTTGAATTAAAGGTCCGTATACTCCGGAATATTAATAGATCATG
GAGATAATTAAAATGATAACCATCTCGCAAATAAATAAGTATTTTACTGTTTTCGTAACAGTTTTGTAAT
AAAAAAACCTATAAATATTCCGGATTATTCATACCGTCCCACCATCGGGCGCGGATCCCGATGAGCGGCC
TGAACGATATTTTTGAAGCGCAGAAAATTGAATGGCATGAAGGCAGCGCTGGAGGTTCAGGTACGAGACG
CATTTTATTACCTAAAAACGTAATTGTTGAATGCATGGTTGCTACACATCACAACAGCAGGAATGCAAGC
ATTTGGCTGGGCTGTGGGCACACCGACAGAGGACAGCTCTCATTTCTTGACTTAAATACTGAAGGATACA
CTTCTGAGGAAGTTGCTGATAGTAGAATATTGTGCTTAGCCTTGGTGCATCTTCCTGTTGAAAAGGAAAG
CTGGATTGTGTCTGGGACACAGTCTGGTACTCTCCTGGTCATCAATACCGAAGATGGGAAAAAGAGACAT
ACCCTAGAAAAGATGACTGATTCTGTCACTTGTTTGTATTGCAATTCCTTTTCCAAGCAAAGCAAACAAA
AAAATTTTCTTTTGGTTGGAACCGCTGATGGCAAGTTAGCAATTTTTGAAGATAAGACTGTTAAGCTTAA
AGGAGCTGCTCCTTTGAAGATACTAAATATAGGAAATGTCAGTACTCCATTGATGTGTTTGAGTGAATCC
ACAAATTCAACGGAAAGAAATGTAATGTGGGGAGGATGTGGCACAAAGATTTTCTCCTTTTCTAATGATT
TCACCATTCAGAAACTCATTGAGACAAGAACAAGCCAACTGTTTTCTTATGCAGCTTTCAGTGATTCCAA
CATCATAACAGTGGTGGTAGACACTGCTCTCTATATTGCTAAGCAAAATAGCCCTGTTGTGGAAGTGTGG
GATAAGAAAACTGAAAAACTCTGTGGACTAATAGACTGCGTGCACTTTTTAAGGGAGGTAACGGTAAAAG
AAAACAAGGAATCAAAACACAAAATGTCTTATTCTGGGAGAGTGAAAACCCTCTGCCTTCAGAAGAACAC
TGCTCTTTGGATAGGAACTGGAGGAGGCCATATTTTACTCCTGGATCTTTCAACTCGTCGACTTATACGT
GTAATTTACAACTTTTGTAATTCGGTCAGAGTCATGATGACAGCACAGCTAGGAAGCCTTAAAAATGTCA
TGCTGGTATTGGGCTACAACCGGAAAAATACTGAAGGTACACAAAAGCAGAAAGAGATACAATCTTGCTT
GACCGTTTGGGACATCAATCTTCCACATGAAGTGCAAAATTTAGAAAAACACATTGAAGTGAGAAAAGAA
TTAGCTGAAAAAATGAGACGAACATCTGTTGAGGGCGGAAGTGGACATCACCACCATCATCACTGATGAA
GCTTGTCGAGAAGTACTAGAGGATCATAATCAGCCATACCACATTTGTAGAGGTTTTACTTGCTTTAAAA
AACCTCCCACACCTCCCCCTGAACCTGAAACATAAAATGAATGCAATTGTTGTTGTTAACTTGTTTATTG
CAGCTTATAATGGTTACAAATAAAGCAATAGCATCACAAATTTCACAAATAAAGCATTTTTTTCACTGCA
TTCTAGTTGTGGTTTGTCCAAACTCATCAATGTATCTTATCATGTCTGGATCTGATCACTGCTTGAGCCT
AGGAGATCCGAACCAGATAAGTGAAATCTAGTTCCAAACTATTTTGTCATTTTTAATTTTCGTATTAGCT
TACGACGCTACACCCAGTTCCCATCTATTTTGTCACTCTTCCCTAAATAATCCTTAAAAACTCCATTTCC
ACCCCTCCCAGTTCCCAACTATTTTGTCCGCCCACAGCGGGGCATTTTTCTTCCTGTTATGTTTTTAATC
AAACATCCTGCCAACTCCATGTGACAAACCGTCATCTTCGGCTACTTTTTCTCTGTCACAGAATGAAAAT
TTTTCTGTCATCTCTTCGTTATTAATGTTTGTAATTGACTGAATATCAACGCTTATTTGCAGCCTGAATG
GCGAATGG
Features (pLannotate 1.2.2; 18 found; start..end, strand, type, name):
      2..456     +  rep_origin     f1 ori (sequence partly withheld): f1 bacteriophage origin of replication; arrow indicates direction of (+) strand synthesis
    482..586     +  promoter       AmpR promoter: bla
    587..1447    +  CDS            AmpR: β-lactamase; bla; confers resistance to ampicillin, carbenicillin, and related antibiotics
   1618..2206    +  rep_origin     ori: high-copy-number ColE1/pMB1/pBR322/pUC origin of replication
   2392..2443    -  misc_feature   bom (fragment): basis of mobility region from pBR322
   2511..2735    -  mobile_element Tn7R: mini-Tn7 element (right end of the Tn7 transposon) Tn7
   2802..3335    -  CDS            GmR: gentamycin acetyltransferase; aacC1; confers resistance to gentamycin
   3505..3533    -  promoter       Pc promoter: intI1 (promoter lies within the coding sequence); class 1 integron promoter
   3511..3870    -  CDS            YPR2_ECOLX (fragment): Protein predicted: Swiss-Prot protein existence level 4. From Escherichia coli.
   4041..4089    -  polyA_signal   HSV TK poly(A) signal: herpes simplex virus thymidine kinase polyadenylation signal (Cole and Stacy, 1985)
   4163..5125    -  CDS            birA: BIRA_ECOLI - Also known as bioR, dhbB. Experimental evidence at protein level: Swiss-Prot protein existence level 1. Acts both as a biotin--[acetyl-CoA-carboxylase] ligase and a biotin-operon repressor. In the presence of ATP, BirA activates biotin to form the BirA-biotinyl-5'-adenylate (BirA-bio-5'-AMP or holoBirA) complex. HoloBirA can either transfer the biotinyl moiety to the biotin carboxyl carrier protein (BCCP) subunit of acetyl-CoA carboxylase, or bind to the biotin operator site and inhibit transcription of the operon. From Escherichia coli (strain K12).
   5162..5271    -  promoter       p10 promoter: baculovirus promoter for expression in insect cells
   5295..5386    +  promoter       polyhedrin promoter: polh from Autographa californica; promoter for the baculovirus polyhedrin gene
   5503..6663    +  CDS            LRRK2 (fragment): LRRK2_HUMAN - Also known as PARK8. Experimental evidence at protein level: Swiss-Prot protein existence level 1. Serine/threonine-protein kinase which phosphorylates a broad range of proteins involved in multiple processes such as neuronal plasticity, autophagy, and vesicle trafficking (PubMed:20949042, PubMed:22012985, PubMed:26824392, PubMed:29125462, PubMed:28720718, PubMed:29127255, PubMed:30398148, PubMed:29212815, PubMed:30635421, PubMed:21850687, PubMed:23395371, PubMed:17114044, PubMed:24687852, PubMed:26014385, PubMed:25201882). Is a key regulator of RAB GTPases by regulating the GTP/
   6722..6805    +  CDS            large T antigen (fragment): large T antigen from SV40 (simian virus 40)
   6828..6962    +  polyA_signal   SV40 poly(A) signal: SV40 polyadenylation signal
   6991..7156    -  mobile_element Tn7L: mini-Tn7 element (left end of the Tn7 transposon) Tn7
   7319..7335    +  CDS            lacZα (fragment): LacZα fragment of β-galactosidase; lacZ fragment
