[The description below was written by a language model from this plasmid's Addgene catalogue record and pLannotate feature annotations shown in this document.]
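Description:
pFBD-BirA_LRRK2:2141-2527 is a baculovirus transfer (donor) plasmid for insect-cell expression, built on pFBD-BirA, a modified pFastBac Dual backbone. In bacteria it is maintained at high copy through a ColE1/pUC-type origin and selected with ampicillin (β-lactamase); an f1 origin is also present. The expression region, together with a gentamicin acetyltransferase gene, lies between the Tn7R and Tn7L mini-Tn7 ends. In pFastBac-type systems these ends allow site-specific transposition of the cassette into a baculovirus shuttle genome (bacmid), with gentamicin serving as the marker carried along with the transposed segment.

The payload uses the two divergent late baculovirus promoters characteristic of the Dual design. The polyhedrin promoter drives a 1,161 bp fragment of human LRRK2 encoding residues T2141 to E2527, carrying the natural M2397T variant and derived from a Mammalian Gene Collection clone. It was inserted by ligation-independent cloning and is terminated by the SV40 polyadenylation signal. The fragment is fused to an N-terminal biotin acceptor peptide and a C-terminal hexahistidine tag, each joined through short glycine/serine linkers. In the opposite orientation, the p10 promoter drives E. coli biotin ligase BirA, followed by the HSV TK polyadenylation signal. Co-expressing BirA in the same infected cell should allow in vivo biotinylation of the acceptor peptide on the LRRK2 fragment, while the His tag supports affinity purification. The associated publication concerns ligandability assessment of WD40 repeat-containing proteins, consistent with use of this construct to produce biotinylated, purifiable C-terminal LRRK2 protein for binding and ligand-screening work.
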