Addgene plasmid #210901: pFBD-BirA_LRRK2:2141-2527
Purpose: Insect expression of human LRRK2 fragment T2141 to E2527. N-terminal biotin acceptor peptide tag and C-terminal 6X His tag.
Depositing lab: Cheryl Arrowsmith. Depositing organization: University of Toronto. Publication: A Target Class Ligandability Evaluation of WD40 Repeat-Containing Proteins. Ackloo S, Li F, Szewczyk M, Seitova A, Loppnau P, Zeng H, Xu J, Ahmad S, Arnautova YA, Baghaie AJ, Beldar S, Bolotokova A, Centrella PA, Chau I, Clark MA, Cuozzo JW, Dehghani-Tafti S, Disch JS, Dong A, Dumas A, Feng JA, Ghiabi P, Gibson E, Gilmer J, Goldman B, Green SR, Guie MA, Guilinger JP, Harms N, Herasymenko O, Houliston S, Hutchinson A, Kearnes S, Keefe AD, Kimani SW, Kramer T, Kutera M, Kwak HA, Lento C, Li Y, Liu J, Loup J, Machado RAC, Mulhern CJ, Perveen S, Righetto GL, Riley P, Shrestha S, Sigel EA, Silva M, Sintchak MD, Slakman BL, Taylor RD, Thompson J, Torng W, Underkoffler C, von Rechenberg M, Walsh RT, Watson I, Wilson DJ, Wolf E, Yadav M, Yazdi AK, Zhang J, Zhang Y, Santhakumar V, Edwards AM, Barsyte-Lovejoy D, Schapira M, Brown PJ, Halabelian L, Arrowsmith CH. J Med Chem. 2025 Jan 23;68(2):1092-1112. doi: 10.1021/acs.jmedchem.4c02010. Epub 2024 Nov 4. PubMed 39495097.
Backbone
  Vector backbone: pFBD-BirA
  Backbone manufacturer: pFastBac Dual Modified
  Vector type: Insect Expression
  Selectable markers: Gentamicin
Growth in bacteria
  Bacterial resistance: Ampicillin, 100 μg/mL
  Growth temperature: 37°C
  Growth strain: DH5alpha
  Copy number: High Copy
Gene/Insert
  Gene/Insert name: LRRK2:T2141-E2527
  Species: H. sapiens (human)
  Insert size (bp): 1161
  Mutation: M2397T natural variant ( VAR_024965)
  Entrez Gene: LRRK2 (a.k.a. AURA17, DARDARIN, PARK8, RIPK7, ROCO2)
  Promoter: Polyhedrin
  Tag / fusion protein: MSGLNDIFEAQKIEWHEGSAGGSG (N terminal on insert); GGSGHHHHHH (C terminal on insert)
  Cloning method: Ligation Independent Cloning
  Sequencing primers: 5′ tattccggattattcataccg; 3′ ctctacaaatgtggtatggc
Resource information
  A portion of this plasmid was derived from a plasmid made by: Mammalian Gene Collection (BC117180)
Terms and licenses: Academic/Nonprofit Terms; Industry Terms: Not Available to Industry
Depositor comments: 5' Cloning Site: Kpn1 (destroyed), 3' Cloning Site: AatII (destroyed).
How to cite: pFBD-BirA_LRRK2:2141-2527 was a gift from Cheryl Arrowsmith (Addgene plasmid # 210901 ; http://n2t.net/addgene:210901 ; RRID:Addgene_210901)
